Addgene plasmid #224727: pcDNA3.1-HA-GTSE1-S417A
Purpose: For expression of HA-tagged GTSE1 protein with S417A mutation
Depositing lab: Michele Pagano. Depositing organization: NYU Grossman School of Medicine. Publication: Stabilization of GTSE1 by cyclin D1-CDK4/6-mediated phosphorylation promotes cell proliferation: relevance in cancer prognosis. Garcia-Vazquez N, Gonzalez-Robles TJ, Lane E, Spasskaya D, Zhang Q, Kerzhnerman M, Jeong Y, Collu M, Simoneschi D, Ruggles KV, Rona G, Kaisari S, Pagano M. bioRxiv [Preprint]. 2025 Jan 23:2024.06.26.600797. doi: 10.1101/2024.06.26.600797. PubMed 38979260.
Backbone
  Vector backbone: pcDNA3.1
  Vector type: Mammalian Expression
Growth in bacteria
  Bacterial resistance: Ampicillin, 100 μg/mL
  Growth temperature: 37°C
  Growth strain: NEB Stable
  Copy number: Unknown
Gene/Insert
  Gene/Insert name: GTSE1 (alt name: B99)
  Species: H. sapiens (human)
  Insert size (bp): 2200
  Mutation: Serine 417 to Alanine
  Entrez Gene: GTSE1 (a.k.a. B99)
  Promoter: CMV
  Tag / fusion protein: HA (N terminal on backbone)
  Cloning method: Unknown
  Sequencing primers: 5′ CMV Forward
Terms and licenses: Academic/Nonprofit Terms; Industry Terms: Not Available to Industry
Depositor comments: Please visit https://doi.org/10.1101/2024.06.26.600797 for bioRxiv preprint.
How to cite: pcDNA3.1-HA-GTSE1-S417A was a gift from Michele Pagano (Addgene plasmid # 224727 ; http://n2t.net/addgene:224727 ; RRID:Addgene_224727)
