[The description below was written by a language model from this plasmid's Addgene catalogue record and pLannotate feature annotations shown in this document.]
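Description:
pcDNA3.1-HA-GTSE1-S417A is a mammalian expression plasmid of about 7.6 kb built on the pcDNA3.1 backbone. It carries the human GTSE1 (also known as B99) coding sequence with serine 417 changed to alanine. The roughly 2.2 kb open reading frame sits downstream of the human cytomegalovirus immediate-early enhancer and promoter and is followed by the bovine growth hormone polyadenylation signal, an arrangement that gives strong constitutive expression after transfection into mammalian cells. According to the catalogue entry, an HA epitope supplied by the backbone is fused to the N terminus for antibody-based detection or immunoprecipitation. The feature table does not annotate the tag separately, though there is unannotated sequence between the T7 promoter and the start of the GTSE1 CDS where it would lie. T7 and SP6 phage promoters flank the insert, which allows in vitro transcription and provides priming sites.

In E. coli the plasmid is maintained through a high-copy ColE1/pUC-type origin and selected with ampicillin via the β-lactamase gene. An f1 origin is also present. For mammalian cells, an SV40 early promoter drives the neomycin phosphotransferase gene with an SV40 poly(A) signal, so stable transfectants can be selected with G418. Several short annotated fragments (HIV-1 LTR, ble, lacI, bom) appear to be backbone remnants or partial annotation matches rather than functional elements.

The serine-to-alanine substitution removes a potential phosphorylation site. The associated study concerns stabilization of GTSE1 by cyclin D1-CDK4/6-mediated phosphorylation and its effect on cell proliferation. The construct therefore most plausibly serves as a non-phosphorylatable mutant for comparison with wild-type GTSE1, although the record itself states only that it is for expressing the HA-tagged S417A protein.
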