Features (pLannotate 1.2.2; 21 found; start..end, strand, type, name):
     28..80      -  misc_feature   bom (fragment): basis of mobility region from pBR322
    235..614     +  enhancer       CMV enhancer: human cytomegalovirus immediate early enhancer
    615..818     +  promoter       CMV promoter: human cytomegalovirus (CMV) immediate early promoter
    814..847     +  LTR            5' LTR (truncated) (fragment): truncated 5' long terminal repeat (LTR) from HIV-1
    863..881     +  promoter       T7 promoter: promoter for bacteriophage T7 RNA polymerase
   1000..3159    +  CDS            GTSE1: GTSE1_HUMAN - Experimental evidence at protein level: Swiss-Prot protein existence level 1. May be involved in p53-induced cell cycle arrest in G2/M phase by interfering with microtubule rearrangements that are required to enter mitosis. Overexpression delays G2/M phase progression. From Homo sapiens (Human).
   3190..3208    -  promoter       SP6 promoter: promoter for bacteriophage SP6 RNA polymerase
   3234..3458    +  polyA_signal   bGH poly(A) signal: bovine growth hormone polyadenylation signal
   3462..3483    +  promoter       SV40 promoter (fragment): SV40 enhancer and early promoter
   3504..3932    +  rep_origin     f1 ori (sequence partly withheld): f1 bacteriophage origin of replication; arrow indicates direction of (+) strand synthesis
   3946..4275    +  promoter       SV40 promoter: SV40 enhancer and early promoter
   4342..5133    +  CDS            neo: KKA2_KLEPN - Also known as kan, nptII. Experimental evidence at protein level: Swiss-Prot protein existence level 1. Resistance to kanamycin, neomycin, paromomycin, ribostamycin, butirosin and gentamicin B. From Klebsiella pneumoniae.
   5157..5315    +  CDS            ble (fragment): BLE_KLEPN - Experimental evidence at protein level: Swiss-Prot protein existence level 1. Binding protein with a strong affinity to the bleomycin family of antibiotics. Binds to CL990; an antimitotic-antibiotic compound. From Klebsiella pneumoniae.
   5310..5431    +  polyA_signal   SV40 poly(A) signal: SV40 polyadenylation signal
   5504..5520    -  protein_bind   lac operator: The lac repressor binds to the lac operator to inhibit transcription in E. coli. This inhibition can be relieved by adding lactose or isopropyl-β-D-thiogalactopyranoside (IPTG). lac repressor encoded by lacI
   5528..5558    -  promoter       lac promoter: promoter for the E. coli lac operon
   5573..5594    -  protein_bind   CAP binding site: CAP binding activates transcription in the presence of cAMP. E. coli catabolite activator protein
   5607..5699    -  CDS            lacI (fragment): lac repressor; lacI; The lac repressor binds to the lac operator to inhibit transcription in E. coli. This inhibition can be relieved by adding lactose or isopropyl-β-D-thiogalactopyranoside (IPTG).
   5882..6470    -  rep_origin     ori: high-copy-number ColE1/pMB1/pBR322/pUC origin of replication
   6641..7501    -  CDS            AmpR: β-lactamase; bla; confers resistance to ampicillin, carbenicillin, and related antibiotics
   7502..7606    -  promoter       AmpR promoter: bla
>Addgene plasmid #224727 | pcDNA3.1-HA-GTSE1-S417A | addgene full sequence | sequence record 448713 | Addgene NGS Result
GACGGATCGGGAGATCTCCCGATCCCCTATGGTGCACTCTCAGTACAATCTGCTCTGATGCCGCATAGTT
AAGCCAGTATCTGCTCCCTGCTTGTGTGTTGGAGGTCGCTGAGTAGTGCGCGAGCAAAATTTAAGCTACA
ACAAGGCAAGGCTTGACCGACAATTGCATGAAGAATCTGCTTAGGGTTAGGCGTTTTGCGCTGCTTCGCG
ATGTACGGGCCAGATATACGCGTTGACATTGATTATTGACTAGTTATTAATAGTAATCAATTACGGGGTC
ATTAGTTCATAGCCCATATATGGAGTTCCGCGTTACATAACTTACGGTAAATGGCCCGCCTGGCTGACCG
CCCAACGACCCCCGCCCATTGACGTCAATAATGACGTATGTTCCCATAGTAACGCCAATAGGGACTTTCC
ATTGACGTCAATGGGTGGAGTATTTACGGTAAACTGCCCACTTGGCAGTACATCAAGTGTATCATATGCC
AAGTACGCCCCCTATTGACGTCAATGACGGTAAATGGCCCGCCTGGCATTATGCCCAGTACATGACCTTA
TGGGACTTTCCTACTTGGCAGTACATCTACGTATTAGTCATCGCTATTACCATGGTGATGCGGTTTTGGC
AGTACATCAATGGGCGTGGATAGCGGTTTGACTCACGGGGATTTCCAAGTCTCCACCCCATTGACGTCAA
TGGGAGTTTGTTTTGGCACCAAAATCAACGGGACTTTCCAAAATGTCGTAACAACTCCGCCCCATTGACG
CAAATGGGCGGTAGGCGTGTACGGTGGGAGGTCTATATAAGCAGAGCTCTCTGGCTAACTAGAGAACCCA
CTGCTTACTGGCTTATCGAAATTAATACGACTCACTATAGGGAGACCCAAGCTTACCATGGCCTACCCCT
ACGACGTGCCCGACTACGCCTCCCTCGGATCCATGGAAGGAGGCGGCGGCCGCGATGAGCCTTCAGCCTG
CCGGGCAGGGGACGTGAACATGGATGACCCTAAGAAGGAAGACATTCTTCTTTTGGCCGATGAAAAATTT
GACTTCGATCTTTCATTGTCTTCTTCGAGTGCAAATGAAGATGATGAAGTCTTCTTCGGACCCTTTGGAC
ATAAAGAAAGATGTATTGCTGCCAGCTTGGAATTAAATAATCCGGTTCCCGAACAGCCTCCGTTGCCCAC
ATCTGAGAGTCCCTTTGCCTGGAGCCCTCTGGCCGGGGAGAAGTTCGTGGAGGTGTACAAAGAAGCTCAC
TTACTGGCTTTACACATTGAGAGCAGCAGCCGGAACCAGGCAGCCCAAGCTGCCAAGCCTGAAGACCCTC
GGAGCCAGGGCGTGGAAAGATTCATACAGGAGTCAAAATTAAAAATAAACCTCTTTGAGAAAGAAAAGGA
AATGAAGAAAAGCCCCACGTCTCTTAAAAGGGAGACATACTACCTGTCAGACAGCCCCTTGCTGGGGCCC
CCTGTGGGTGAGCCTCGGCTCTTGGCCTCCTCCCCGGCCCTGCCCAGCTCTGGTGCCCAGGCCCGCCTCA
CCCGGGCGCCGGGGCCTCCGCACTCTGCTCATGCTTTGCCCAGGGAATCATGCACTGCTCATGCTGCAAG
TCAGGCAGCGACTCAGAGGAAGCCCGGGACCAAATTGCTGCTGCCTCGAGCGGCCTCTGTTAGAGGAAGA
AGCATCCCTGGGGCTGCGGAGAAGCCCAAGAAAGAGATTCCAGCTAGTCCTTCCAGGACAAAAATCCCAG
CTGAGAAGGAATCCCACCGGGATGTTCTCCCTGACAAACCTGCCCCGGGTGCTGTCAATGTGCCGGCCGC
CGGAAGCCACTTGGGCCAGGGCAAGCGGGCGATCCCTGTTCCAAACAAGTTGGGGCTGAAGAAGACCCTG
TTAAAAGCACCCGGCTCTACCAGCAATCTCGCAAGGAAGTCCTCCTCGGGGCCTGTTTGGAGCGGGGCAT
CCAGTGCGTGCACATCCCCAGCAGTGGGCAAAGCTAAATCAAGTGAATTTGCAAGTATTCCTGCAAATAG
CTCCCGGCCTCTGTCAAACATCAGCAAGTCAGGCAGAATGGGACCCGCCATGCTGCGGCCAGCTCTGCCT
GCAGGCCCTGTGGGGGCATCCTCCTGGCAGGCCAAGCGGGTCGATGTTTCTGAGCTGGCAGCGGAGCAGC
TCACGGCACCCCCCTCAGCAGCCCCCACCCAACCCCAGACTCCGGAAGGTGGCGGCCAGTGGCTGAACTC
CAGTTGCGCTTGGTCAGAATCTTCTCAATTGAATAAGACTAGAAGTATCAGACGGCGAGATTCCTGTCTA
AATTCCAAGACAAAGGTTATGCCTACTCCTACAAATCAATTTAAAATTCCTAAGTTTTCTATTGGTGACT
CCCCGGACAGCTCAACACCAAAGCTTTCGCGGGCACAGCGGCCGCAGTCGTGCACGTCAGTTGGCAGGGT
CACTGTCCACAGCACCCCGGTTAGACGCTCATCTGGGCCAGCACCACAAAGCCTGCTGAGCGCATGGCGT
GTGTCAGCCTTGCCCACACCCGCCAGCCGGCGCTGCTCTGGCCTTCCACCGATGACCCCCAAAACGATGC
CCAGGGCCGTGGGCTCTCCCCTGTGTGTGCCAGCTCGGAGACGTTCCTCTGAGCCCCGCAAGAACTCTGC
AATGAGAACTGAACCAACAAGGGAGAGCAACAGAAAGACAGATTCCAGGCTGGTGGATGTGTCCCCTGAC
AGGGGTTCTCCTCCTTCCCGTGTGCCTCAGGCACTTAACTTTTCTCCAGAGGAAAGCGATTCTACTTTCT
CCAAAAGTACTGCCACAGAAGTAGCTCGGGAGGAAGCCAAGCCGGGTGGAGATGCAGCCCCTAGTGAGGC
TCTTCTTGTAGATATCAAACTGGAACCACTCGCGGTCACTCCAGATGCTGCAAGCCAGCCCCTCATTGAC
CTTCCTCTCATCGACTTCTGCGATACCCCAGAAGCACACGTGGCTGTAGGATCTGAAAGCAGGCCTCTGA
TCGACCTCATGACAAACACTCCAGACATGAATAAAAATGTGGCCAAACCTTCACCGGTGGTGGGACAGCT
CATAGACCTGAGCTCCCCTCTGATCCAGCTGAGCCCTGAGGCTGACAAGGAGAACGTGGATTCCCCACTC
CTCAAGTTCTAAGTCGAGCATGCATCTAGAGGGCCCTATTCTATAGTGTCACCTAAATGCTAGAGCTCGC
TGATCAGCCTCGACTGTGCCTTCTAGTTGCCAGCCATCTGTTGTTTGCCCCTCCCCCGTGCCTTCCTTGA
CCCTGGAAGGTGCCACTCCCACTGTCCTTTCCTAATAAAATGAGGAAATTGCATCGCATTGTCTGAGTAG
GTGTCATTCTATTCTGGGGGGTGGGGTGGGGCAGGACAGCAAGGGGGAGGATTGGGAAGACAATAGCAGG
CATGCTGGGGATGCGGTGGGCTCTATGGCTTCTGAGGCGGAAAGAACCAGCTGGGGCTCTAGGGGGTATC
CCC
[124 nt withheld, positions 3504-3627]
C
[91 nt withheld, positions 3629-3719]
A
[49 nt withheld, positions 3721-3769]
CCTTTGACGTTGGAGTCCACGTTCTTT
[37 nt withheld, positions 3797-3833]
ACCCTATCTCGGTCTATTCTTTTGATTTATAAGGGATTTTGCCGATTTCGGCCTATTGGTTAAAAAATGA
GCTGATTTAACAAAAATTTAACGCGAATTAATTCTGTGGAATGTGTGTCAGTTAGGGTGTGGAAAGTCCC
CAGGCTCCCCAGCAGGCAGAAGTATGCAAAGCATGCATCTCAATTAGTCAGCAACCAGGTGTGGAAAGTC
CCCAGGCTCCCCAGCAGGCAGAAGTATGCAAAGCATGCATCTCAATTAGTCAGCAACCATAGTCCCGCCC
CTAACTCCGCCCATCCCGCCCCTAACTCCGCCCAGTTCCGCCCATTCTCCGCCCCATGGCTGACTAATTT
TTTTTATTTATGCAGAGGCCGAGGCCGCCTCTGCCTCTGAGCTATTCCAGAAGTAGTGAGGAGGCTTTTT
TGGAGGCCTAGGCTTTTGCAAAAAGCTCCCGGGAGCTTGTATATCCATTTTCGGATCTGATCAAGAGACA
GGATGAGGATCGTTTCGCATGATTGAACAAGATGGATTGCACGCAGGTTCTCCGGCCGCTTGGGTGGAGA
GGCTATTCGGCTATGACTGGGCACAACAGACAATCGGCTGCTCTGATGCCGCCGTGTTCCGGCTGTCAGC
GCAGGGGCGCCCGGTTCTTTTTGTCAAGACCGACCTGTCCGGTGCCCTGAATGAACTGCAGGACGAGGCA
GCGCGGCTATCGTGGCTGGCCACGACGGGCGTTCCTTGCGCAGCTGTGCTCGACGTTGTCACTGAAGCGG
GAAGGGACTGGCTGCTATTGGGCGAAGTGCCGGGGCAGGATCTCCTGTCATCTCACCTTGCTCCTGCCGA
GAAAGTATCCATCATGGCTGATGCAATGCGGCGGCTGCATACGCTTGATCCGGCTACCTGCCCATTCGAC
CACCAAGCGAAACATCGCATCGAGCGAGCACGTACTCGGATGGAAGCCGGTCTTGTCGATCAGGATGATC
TGGACGAAGAGCATCAGGGGCTCGCGCCAGCCGAACTGTTCGCCAGGCTCAAGGCGCGCATGCCCGACGG
CGAGGATCTCGTCGTGACCCATGGCGATGCCTGCTTGCCGAATATCATGGTGGAAAATGGCCGCTTTTCT
GGATTCATCGACTGTGGCCGGCTGGGTGTGGCGGACCGCTATCAGGACATAGCGTTGGCTACCCGTGATA
TTGCTGAAGAGCTTGGCGGCGAATGGGCTGACCGCTTCCTCGTGCTTTACGGTATCGCCGCTCCCGATTC
GCAGCGCATCGCCTTCTATCGCCTTCTTGACGAGTTCTTCTGAGCGGGACTCTGGGGTTCGAAATGACCG
ACCAAGCGACGCCCAACCTGCCATCACGAGATTTCGATTCCACCGCCGCCTTCTATGAAAGGTTGGGCTT
CGGAATCGTTTTCCGGGACGCCGGCTGGATGATCCTCCAGCGCGGGGATCTCATGCTGGAGTTCTTCGCC
CACCCCAACTTGTTTATTGCAGCTTATAATGGTTACAAATAAAGCAATAGCATCACAAATTTCACAAATA
AAGCATTTTTTTCACTGCATTCTAGTTGTGGTTTGTCCAAACTCATCAATGTATCTTATCATGTCTGTAT
ACCGTCGACCTCTAGCTAGAGCTTGGCGTAATCATGGTCATAGCTGTTTCCTGTGTGAAATTGTTATCCG
CTCACAATTCCACACAACATACGAGCCGGAAGCATAAAGTGTAAAGCCTGGGGTGCCTAATGAGTGAGCT
AACTCACATTAATTGCGTTGCGCTCACTGCCCGCTTTCCAGTCGGGAAACCTGTCGTGCCAGCTGCATTA
ATGAATCGGCCAACGCGCGGGGAGAGGCGGTTTGCGTATTGGGCGCTCTTCCGCTTCCTCGCTCACTGAC
TCGCTGCGCTCGGTCGTTCGGCTGCGGCGAGCGGTATCAGCTCACTCAAAGGCGGTAATACGGTTATCCA
CAGAATCAGGGGATAACGCAGGAAAGAACATGTGAGCAAAAGGCCAGCAAAAGGCCAGGAACCGTAAAAA
GGCCGCGTTGCTGGCGTTTTTCCATAGGCTCCGCCCCCCTGACGAGCATCACAAAAATCGACGCTCAAGT
CAGAGGTGGCGAAACCCGACAGGACTATAAAGATACCAGGCGTTTCCCCCTGGAAGCTCCCTCGTGCGCT
CTCCTGTTCCGACCCTGCCGCTTACCGGATACCTGTCCGCCTTTCTCCCTTCGGGAAGCGTGGCGCTTTC
TCATAGCTCACGCTGTAGGTATCTCAGTTCGGTGTAGGTCGTTCGCTCCAAGCTGGGCTGTGTGCACGAA
CCCCCCGTTCAGCCCGACCGCTGCGCCTTATCCGGTAACTATCGTCTTGAGTCCAACCCGGTAAGACACG
ACTTATCGCCACTGGCAGCAGCCACTGGTAACAGGATTAGCAGAGCGAGGTATGTAGGCGGTGCTACAGA
GTTCTTGAAGTGGTGGCCTAACTACGGCTACACTAGAAGAACAGTATTTGGTATCTGCGCTCTGCTGAAG
CCAGTTACCTTCGGAAAAAGAGTTGGTAGCTCTTGATCCGGCAAACAAACCACCGCTGGTAGCGGTGGTT
TTTTTGTTTGCAAGCAGCAGATTACGCGCAGAAAAAAAGGATCTCAAGAAGATCCTTTGATCTTTTCTAC
GGGGTCTGACGCTCAGTGGAACGAAAACTCACGTTAAGGGATTTTGGTCATGAGATTATCAAAAAGGATC
TTCACCTAGATCCTTTTAAATTAAAAATGAAGTTTTAAATCAATCTAAAGTATATATGAGTAAACTTGGT
CTGACAGTTACCAATGCTTAATCAGTGAGGCACCTATCTCAGCGATCTGTCTATTTCGTTCATCCATAGT
TGCCTGACTCCCCGTCGTGTAGATAACTACGATACGGGAGGGCTTACCATCTGGCCCCAGTGCTGCAATG
ATACCGCGAGACCCACGCTCACCGGCTCCAGATTTATCAGCAATAAACCAGCCAGCCGGAAGGGCCGAGC
GCAGAAGTGGTCCTGCAACTTTATCCGCCTCCATCCAGTCTATTAATTGTTGCCGGGAAGCTAGAGTAAG
TAGTTCGCCAGTTAATAGTTTGCGCAACGTTGTTGCCATTGCTACAGGCATCGTGGTGTCACGCTCGTCG
TTTGGTATGGCTTCATTCAGCTCCGGTTCCCAACGATCAAGGCGAGTTACATGATCCCCCATGTTGTGCA
AAAAAGCGGTTAGCTCCTTCGGTCCTCCGATCGTTGTCAGAAGTAAGTTGGCCGCAGTGTTATCACTCAT
GGTTATGGCAGCACTGCATAATTCTCTTACTGTCATGCCATCCGTAAGATGCTTTTCTGTGACTGGTGAG
TACTCAACCAAGTCATTCTGAGAATAGTGTATGCGGCGACCGAGTTGCTCTTGCCCGGCGTCAATACGGG
ATAATACCGCGCCACATAGCAGAACTTTAAAAGTGCTCATCATTGGAAAACGTTCTTCGGGGCGAAAACT
CTCAAGGATCTTACCGCTGTTGAGATCCAGTTCGATGTAACCCACTCGTGCACCCAACTGATCTTCAGCA
TCTTTTACTTTCACCAGCGTTTCTGGGTGAGCAAAAACAGGAAGGCAAAATGCCGCAAAAAAGGGAATAA
GGGCGACACGGAAATGTTGAATACTCATACTCTTCCTTTTTCAATATTATTGAAGCATTTATCAGGGTTA
TTGTCTCATGAGCGGATACATATTTGAATGTATTTAGAAAAATAAACAAATAGGGGTTCCGCGCACATTT
CCCCGAAAAGTGCCACCTGACGTC
